>Addgene plasmid #146094 | pAc5.1B-EGFP-DmCG32016-E_D | depositor full sequence | sequence record 288539 | Full Sequence
CTTCAAGGAATTAATTCTATATTCTAAAAACACAAATGATACTTCTAAAAAAAATCATGAATGGCATCAA
CTCTGAATCAAATCTTTGCAGATGCACCTACTTCTCATTTCCACTGTCACATCATTTTTCCAGATCTCGC
TGCCTGTTATGTGGCCCACAAACCAAGACACGTTTTATGGCCATTAAAGCTGGCTGATCGTCGCCAAACA
CCAAATACATATCAATATGTACATTCGAGAAAGAAGCGATCAAAGAAGCGTCTTCGGGCGAGTAGGAGAA
TGCGGAGGAGAAGGAGAACGAGCTGATCTAGTATCTCTCCACAATCCAATGCCAACTGACCAACTGGCCA
TATTCGGAGCAATTTGAAGCCAATTTCCATCGCCTGGCGATCGCTCCATTCTTGGCTATATGTTTTTCAC
CGTTCCCGGGGCCATTTTCAAAGACTCGTCGGTAAGATAAGATTGTGTCACTCGCTGTCTCTCTTCATTT
GTCGAAGAATGCTGAGGAATTTCGCGATGACGTCGGCGAGTATTTTGAAGAATGAGAATAATTTGTATTT
ATACGAAAATCAGTTAGTGGAATTTTCTACAAAAACATGTTATCTATAGATAATTTTGTTGCAAAATATG
TTGACTATGACAAAGATTGTATGTATATACCTTTAATGTATTCTCATTTTCTTATGTATTTATAATGGCA
ATGATGATACTGATGATATTTTAAGATGATGCCAGACCACAGGCTGATTTCTGCGTCTTTTGCCGAACGC
AGTGCATGTGCGGTTGTTGTTTTTTGGAATAGTTTCAATTTTCGGACTGTCCGCTTTGATTTCAGTTTCT
TGGCTTATTCAAAAAGCAAAGTAAAGCCAAAAAAGCGAGATGGCAATACCAAATGCGGCAAAACGGTAGT
GGAAGGAAAGGGGTGCGGGGCAGCGGAAGGAAGGGTGGGGCGGGGCGTGGCGGGGTCTGTGGCTGGGCGC
GACGTCACCGACGTTGGAGCCACTCCTTTGACCATGTGTGCGTGTGTGTATTATTCGTGTCTCGCCACTC
GCCGGTTGTTTTTTTCTTTTTATCTCGCTCTCTCTAGCGCCATCTCGTACGCATGCTCAACGCACCGCAT
GTTGCCGTGTCCTTTATGCGTCATTTTGGCTCGAAATAGGCAATTATTTAAACAAAGATTAGTCAACGAA
AACGCTAAAATAAATAAGTCTACAATATGGTTACTTATTGCCATGTGTGTGCAGCCAACGATAGCAACAA
AAGCAACAACACAGTGGCTTTCCCTCTTTCACTTTTTGTTTGCAAGCGCGTGCGAGCAAGACGGCACGAC
CGGCAAACGCAATTACGCTGACAAAGAGCAGACGAAGTTTTGGCCGAAAAACATCAAGGCGCCTGATACG
AATGCATTTGCAATAACAATTGCGATATTTAATATTGTTTATGAAGCTGTTTGACTTCAAAACACACAAA
AAAAAAAATAAAACAAATTATTTGAAAGAGAATTAGGAATCGGACAGCTTATCGTTACGGGCTAACAGCA
CACCGAGACGAAATAGCTTACCTGACGTCACAGCCTCTGGAAGAACTGCCGCCAAGCAGAGAGAGAGAGA
AAAAGAGGGAGAGCAGCTTAGACCGCATGTGCTTGTGTGTGAGGCGTCTCTCTCTTCGTCTCCTGTTTGC
GCAAACGCATAGACTGCACTGAGAAAATCGATTACCTATTTTTTATGAATGAATATTTGCACTATTACTA
TTCAAAACTATTAAGATAGCAATCACATTCAATAGCCAAATACTATACCACCTGAGCGATGCAACGAAAT
GATCAATTTGAGCAAAAATGCTGCATATTTAGGACGGCATCATTATAGAAATGCTTCTTGCTGTGTACTT
TTCTCTCGTCTGGCAGCTGTTTCGCCGTTATTGTTAAAACCGGCTTAAGTTAGGTGTGTTTTCTACGACT
AGTGATGCCCCTACTAGAAGATGTGTGTTGCACAAATGTCCCTGAATAACCAATTTGAAGTGCAGATAGC
AGTAAACGTAAGCTAATATGAATATTATTTAACTGTAATGTTTTAATATCGCTGGACATTACTAATAAAC
CCACTATAAACACATGTACATATGTATGTTTTGGCATACAATGAGTAGTTGGGGAAAAAATGTGTAAAAG
CACCGTGACCATCACAGCATAAAGATAACCAGCTGAAGTATCGAATATGAGTAACCCCCAAATTGAATCA
CATGCCGCAACTGATAGGACCCATGGAAGTACACTCTTCATGGCGATATACAAGACACACACAAGCACGA
ACACCCAGTTGCGGAGGAAATTCTCCGTAAATGAAAACCCAATCGGCGAACAATTCATACCCATATATGG
TAAAAGTTTTGAACGCGACTTGAGAGCGGAGAGCATTGCGGCTGATAAGGTTTTAGCGCTAAGCGGGCTT
TATAAAACGGGCTGCGGGACCAGTTTTCATATCACTACCGTTTGAGTTCTTGTGCTGTGTGGATACTCCT
CCCGACACAAAGCCGCTCCATCAGCCAGCAGTCGTCTAATCCAGAGACCCCGGATCGGGGTACCAACATG
GTGAGCAAGGGCGAGGAGCTGTTCACCGGGGTGGTGCCCATCCTGGTCGAGCTGGACGGCGACGTAAACG
GCCACAAGTTCAGCGTGTCCGGCGAGGGCGAGGGCGATGCCACCTACGGCAAGCTGACCCTGAAGTTCAT
CTGCACCACCGGCAAGCTGCCCGTGCCCTGGCCCACCCTCGTGACCACCCTGACCTACGGCGTGCAGTGC
TTCAGCCGCTACCCCGACCACATGAAGCAGCACGACTTCTTCAAGTCCGCCATGCCCGAAGGCTACGTCC
AGGAGCGCACCATCTTCTTCAAGGACGACGGCAACTACAAGACCCGCGCCGAGGTGAAGTTCGAGGGCGA
CACCCTGGTGAACCGCATCGAGCTGAAGGGCATCGACTTCAAGGAGGACGGCAACATCCTGGGGCACAAG
CTGGAGTACAACTACAACAGCCACAACGTCTATATCATGGCCGACAAGCAGAAGAACGGCATCAAGGTGA
ACTTCAAGATCCGCCACAACATCGAGGACGGCAGCGTGCAGCTCGCCGACCACTACCAGCAGAACACCCC
CATCGGCGACGGCCCCGTGCTGCTGCCCGACAACCACTACCTGAGCACCCAGTCCGCCCTGAGCAAAGAC
CCCAACGAGAAGCGCGATCACATGGTCCTGCTGGAGTTCGTGACCGCCGCCGGGATCACTCTCGGCATGG
ACGAGCTGTACAAGCCAAGCTTGAATTCTATGATAAAAGTGGATATGAGGACTGATTTAATAAATCCAAT
AGCAGGGTCATTATGTCAGACAGTGCAAATGGAAAAACCTATTGCTAGAGACACTGAGGCATTCAAAAAA
CTTTTGCAACAGTTGGGTTCTCAAGCCAGGCAGCATCATCCATGCAACGACGATTGTCGTACAATAAACC
TCTCAAATATAGCAAATCATGTACACCTTGAGTCAAAATTACATCAAAAAATAAATGATGGTCATTTGCA
GCAACCAGAGTTAAGTGTTAACGTGCCAACCATGCCAACTAGTAGTCATGTATTTTTGCAAAAGCGTTTG
GAAATCCAACATTTAATTCAAAGACTTCGTTGTGGAGACGTTTCACATGATTTTTTGGAAAAAGAGTTGG
ATAATCCCAGCACCCCAGCAGCCACAAAGGATGTCATTGCCACAGTGTTGAGTGAATATTCTCATTCTAA
AAGAAATCCGGTGGTCACAGGCGATCCCAATATTTTTACCCAACAATCGTTTCTTCAGCCTCAATCAGTC
CATCAGCACTACTCTCAAGAATTGCATTCGCAAAATACTGCTAACCATACGATTAATCAGCTAATTTCCC
ACGGTAACTCTCCAACTCCGTTGGCATTTACTCCTACTTCAGTTTTAAGAAAAATGACAGCCGATAAGGA
TACGCAATCACCAAGCACTTATTGTCAGAACCCACAATATCATGTACACCAACAAAATGCCAAGCAAGTC
GGTACTCGTGAGAACGTACTTGAGCCACAGCTGACCGCAACAATGGCTGTACAGCCCCGAATGATATTAG
GCGGTGGAAACTTTGCCATTGGCCAAAACAATCAACATTTGTCTCCCAACATGTCACAAAGTCGTAATCA
ACAAGTGTTAAAGTGGACTTCTGGCAATATGCAAATGGTCCACGGAAAAACATTTGGCCGACATATTCTG
AAAGGAGGTCTTAATTCAATGCCGCATTCCAATTCTGCGCTTCCCTTTACTGCCCATAAAATTGAAATGC
AACCCATTCATCAACCACATCTACAGCAGCAGCAACATAGATTTAAAGCAGTTCAATCTGTGGAATCAAA
TCTGAATACCGAAAGTGTTCACCAAAACATTACATCTCCTGTTGGATGGCACCAACTTTACATGCAACAT
CAGCAACAACATCATCACACACGACAGCAGCTTAGTCAAAGAGTGATTTATGGAGAAATGCACCGTCAAT
CAAATCCACAAATGTCTCCGCCAGTCCCAGGTTTTTCTGACAGCTCCGATTCCGGTAATGTGATCAAAGC
TAACAGCCTCACATCTCCTAGCTACCAGAGAGATGAGAGGATTTCATCACCAACCAATCAATTGGCGCAA
TGGTTTTCCCCTGAGCTTCTTGCAAAAGCCTCTGCTGGAAAACTGCCACTTTTAAATGTGAACCAAGCAC
TCAGCTTGGAAGAATTTGAACGAAGCATTCAACATTCCTCAGGCGTCGTGCATAACTAAGGCGGCCGCTC
GAGTCTAGAGGGCCCGCGGTTCGAAGGTAAGCCTATCCCTAACCCTCTCCTCGGTCTCGATTCTACGCGT
ACCGGTCATCATCACCATCACCATTGAGTTTAAACCCGCTGATCAGCCTCGACTGTGCCTTCTAAGGCCT
GAGCTCGCTGATCAGCCTCGATCGAGGATCCAGACATGATAAGATACATTGATGAGTTTGGACAAACCAC
AACTAGAATGCAGTGAAAAAAATGCTTTATTTGTGAAATTTGTGATGCTATTGCTTTATTTGTAACCATT
ATAAGCTGCAATAAACAAGTTAACAACAACAATTGCATTCATTTTATGTTTCAGGTTCAGGGGGAGGTGT
GGGAGGTTTTTTAAAGCAAGTAAAACCTCTACAAATGTGGTATGGCTGATTATGATCAGTCGACCGATGC
CCTTGAGAGCCTTCAACCCAGTCAGCTCCTTCCGGTGGGCGCGGGGCATGACTATCGTCGCCGCACTTAT
GACTGTCTTCTTTATCATGCAACTCGTAGGACAGGTGCCGGCAGCGCTCTGGGTCATTTTCGGCGAGGAC
CGCTTTCGCTGGAGCGCGACGATGATCGGCCTGTCGCTTGCGGTATTCGGAATCTTGCACGCCCTCGCTC
AAGCCTTCGTCACTGGTCCCGCCACCAAACGTTTCGGCGAGAAGCAGGCCATTATCGCCGGCATGGCGGC
CGACGCGCTGGGCTACGTCTTGCTGGCGTTCGCGACGCGAGGCTGGATGGCCTTCCCCATTATGATTCTT
CTCGCTTCCGGCGGCATCGGGATGCCCGCGTTGCAGGCCATGCTGTCCAGGCAGGTAGATGACGACCATC
AGGGACAGCTTCAAGGATCGCTCGCGGCTCTTACCAGCCAGCAAAAGGCCAGGAACCGTAAAAAGGCCGC
GTTGCTGGCGTTTTTCCATAGGCTCCGCCCCCCTGACGAGCATCACAAAAATCGACGCTCAAGTCAGAGG
TGGCGAAACCCGACAGGACTATAAAGATACCAGGCGTTTCCCCCTGGAAGCTCCCTCGTGCGCTCTCCTG
TTCCGACCCTGCCGCTTACCGGATACCTGTCCGCCTTTCTCCCTTCGGGAAGCGTGGCGCTTTCTCAATG
CTCACGCTGTAGGTATCTCAGTTCGGTGTAGGTCGTTCGCTCCAAGCTGGGCTGTGTGCACGAACCCCCC
GTTCAGCCCGACCGCTGCGCCTTATCCGGTAACTATCGTCTTGAGTCCAACCCGGTAAGACACGACTTAT
CGCCACTGGCAGCAGCCACTGGTAACAGGATTAGCAGAGCGAGGTATGTAGGCGGTGCTACAGAGTTCTT
GAAGTGGTGGCCTAACTACGGCTACACTAGAAGGACAGTATTTGGTATCTGCGCTCTGCTGAAGCCAGTT
ACCTTCGGAAAAAGAGTTGGTAGCTCTTGATCCGGCAAACAAACCACCGCTGGTAGCGGTGGTTTTTTTG
TTTGCAAGCAGCAGATTACGCGCAGAAAAAAAGGATCTCAAGAAGATCCTTTGATCTTTTCTACGGGGTC
TGACGCTCAGTGGAACGAAAACTCACGTTAAGGGATTTTGGTCATGAGATTATCAAAAAGGATCTTCACC
TAGATCCTTTTAAATTAAAAATGAAGTTTTAAATCAATCTAAAGTATATATGAGTAAACTTGGTCTGACA
GTTACCAATGCTTAATCAGTGAGGCACCTATCTCAGCGATCTGTCTATTTCGTTCATCCATAGTTGCCTG
ACTCCCCGTCGTGTAGATAACTACGATACGGGAGGGCTTACCATCTGGCCCCAGTGCTGCAATGATACCG
CGAGACCCACGCTCACCGGCTCCAGATTTATCAGCAATAAACCAGCCAGCCGGAAGGGCCGAGCGCAGAA
GTGGTCCTGCAACTTTATCCGCCTCCATCCAGTCTATTAATTGTTGCCGGGAAGCTAGAGTAAGTAGTTC
GCCAGTTAATAGTTTGCGCAACGTTGTTGCCATTGCTGCAGGCATCGTGGTGTCACGCTCGTCGTTTGGT
ATGGCTTCATTCAGCTCCGGTTCCCAACGATCAAGGCGAGTTACATGATCCCCCATGTTGTGCAAAAAAG
CGGTTAGCTCCTTCGGTCCTCCGATCGTTGTCAGAAGTAAGTTGGCCGCAGTGTTATCACTCATGGTTAT
GGCAGCACTGCATAATTCTCTTACTGTCATGCCATCCGTAAGATGCTTTTCTGTGACTGGTGAGTACTCA
ACCAAGTCATTCTGAGAATAGTGTATGCGGCGACCGAGTTGCTCTTGCCCGGCGTCAACACGGGATAATA
CCGCGCCACATAGCAGAACTTTAAAAGTGCTCATCATTGGAAAACGTTCTTCGGGGCGAAAACTCTCAAG
GATCTTACCGCTGTTGAGATCCAGTTCGATGTAACCCACTCGTGCACCCAACTGATCTTCAGCATCTTTT
ACTTTCACCAGCGTTTCTGGGTGAGCAAAAACAGGAAGGCAAAATGCCGCAAAAAAGGGAATAAGGGCGA
CACGGAAATGTTGAATACTCATACTCTTCCTTTTTCAATATTATTGAAGCATTTATCAGGGTTATTGTCT
CATGAGCGGATACATATTTGAATGTATTTAGAAAAATAAACAAATAGGGGTTCCGCGCACATTTCCCCGA
AAAGTGCCACCTGACGTCTAAGAAACCATTATTATCATGACATTAACCTATAAAAATAGGCGTATCACGA
GGCCCTTTCGT
Features (pLannotate 1.2.2; 10 found; start..end, strand, type, name):
     56..2568    +  promoter       Ac5 promoter: Drosophila melanogaster actin 5C promoter
   2588..3304    +  CDS            EGFP: EGFP is a basic (constitutively fluorescent) green fluorescent protein published in 1996, derived from Aequorea victoria. It is reported to be a rapidly-maturing weak dimer with moderate acid sensitivity.
   3320..4816    +  CDS            4E-T (fragment): 4ET_DROME - Experimental evidence at protein level: Swiss-Prot protein existence level 1. eIF4E1-binding protein that regulates translation and stability of mRNAs in processing bodies (P-bodies) (By similarity). Probably plays a role in P-bodies to coordinate the storage of translationally inactive mRNAs in the cytoplasm and prevent their degradation (By similarity). Acts as a binding platform for multiple RNA-binding proteins. Required for the formation of P-bodies (By similarity). From Drosophila melanogaster (Fruit fly).
   4856..4897    +  CDS            V5 tag: epitope tag from simian virus 5
   4997..5131    -  polyA_signal   SV40 poly(A) signal: SV40 polyadenylation signal
   5154..5238    -  CDS            large T antigen (fragment): large T antigen from SV40 (simian virus 40)
   5239..5709    +  CDS            TcR (fragment): tetracycline efflux protein; tet; confers resistance to tetracycline
   5753..6341    -  rep_origin     ori: high-copy-number ColE1/pMB1/pBR322/pUC origin of replication
   6512..7372    -  CDS            AmpR: β-lactamase; bla; confers resistance to ampicillin, carbenicillin, and related antibiotics
   7373..7477    -  promoter       AmpR promoter: bla
