[The description below was written by a language model from this plasmid's Addgene catalogue record and pLannotate feature annotations shown in this document.]
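Description:
pAc5.1B-EGFP-DmCG32016-E_D is an insect-cell expression plasmid of about 7.6 kb for producing an EGFP-tagged form of the Drosophila melanogaster protein 4E-T (CG32016), isoform E. The catalogue lists the backbone as unknown, although the name and the annotated parts point to a pAc5.1-type vector. In bacteria it is maintained through a ColE1/pUC-type origin and selected with ampicillin through the bla gene and its own promoter. The record describes it as low copy, even though the origin is annotated as a high-copy type. Short fragments of a tetracycline resistance gene and of SV40 large T antigen are also detected; these appear to be non-functional backbone remnants. No selectable marker for insect cells is annotated.

The expression cassette is driven by the Drosophila actin 5C promoter, a strong constitutive promoter widely used in fly cell lines. Downstream, the EGFP coding sequence is followed closely by the 4E-T sequence, consistent with an N-terminal EGFP fusion. A V5 epitope tag is annotated after the insert, but the record does not show whether it is read in frame or preceded by a stop codon. An SV40 polyadenylation signal lies downstream of the cassette.

The annotation matches only a fragment of the reference 4E-T protein, which fits the insert being a particular isoform. The depositor notes three non-silent differences from an older isoform E reference that has since been withdrawn from databases. 4E-T is an eIF4E-binding protein associated with P-bodies and with the translational repression and storage of mRNAs, so the construct would suit localisation or interaction studies in fly cells, although the stated purpose is simply insect expression. The sequence is depositor-supplied and may be theoretical.
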