Addgene plasmid #146094: pAc5.1B-EGFP-DmCG32016-E_D
Purpose: Insect Expression of DmCG32016-E
Depositing lab: Elisa Izaurralde. Depositing organization: Max Planck Institute for Developmental Biology.
Backbone
  Vector backbone: Unknown
  Vector type: Insect Expression
Growth in bacteria
  Bacterial resistance: Ampicillin, 100 μg/mL
  Growth temperature: 37°C
  Growth strain: DH5alpha
  Copy number: Low Copy
Gene/Insert
  Gene/Insert name: DmCG32016-E
  Species: D. melanogaster (fly)
  Mutation: three non silent mutations compared to the sequence of isoformE NCBI: NM_166800.1 (old version they removed this isoform from all Databanks)
  Entrez Gene: 4E-T (a.k.a. Dmel_CG32016, CG11097, CG11232, CG32016, Dm4E-T, Dmel\CG32016)
  Cloning method: Unknown
Terms and licenses: Academic/Nonprofit Terms; Industry Terms: Not Available to Industry
Depositor comments: Plasmids from this collection were made available to the research community and donated after the lab closed. Please note that the sequence provided by the depositing laboratory may be theoretical/predicted or based on Sanger sequencing results. There may be discrepancies between sequencing results obtained by Addgene and the depositor sequence. If an Addgene verified sequence is not available, please contact before placing your order to request that our lab fully sequence the plasmid.
How to cite: pAc5.1B-EGFP-DmCG32016-E_D was a gift from Elisa Izaurralde (Addgene plasmid # 146094 ; http://n2t.net/addgene:146094 ; RRID:Addgene_146094)
